>Addgene plasmid #193031 | pCA528 CAPN7 (1-75) | addgene full sequence | sequence record 379014 | Addgene NGS Result
TGGCGAATGGG
[124 nt withheld, positions 12-135]
C
[91 nt withheld, positions 137-227]
A
[49 nt withheld, positions 229-277]
CCTTTGACGTTGGAGTCCACGTTCTTT
[37 nt withheld, positions 305-341]
ACCCTATCTCGGTCTATTCTTTTGATTTATAAGGGATTTTGCCGATTTCGGCCTATTGGTTAAAAAATGA
GCTGATTTAACAAAAATTTAACGCGAATTTTAACAAAATATTAACGCTTACAATTTAGGTGGCACTTTTC
GGGGAAATGTGCGCGGAACCCCTATTTGTTTATTTTTCTAAATACATTCAAATATGTATCCGCTCATGAA
TTAATTCTTAGAAAAACTCATCGAGCATCAAATGAAACTGCAATTTATTCATATCAGGATTATCAATACC
ATATTTTTGAAAAAGCCGTTTCTGTAATGAAGGAGAAAACTCACCGAGGCAGTTCCATAGGATGGCAAGA
TCCTGGTATCGGTCTGCGATTCCGACTCGTCCAACATCAATACAACCTATTAATTTCCCCTCGTCAAAAA
TAAGGTTATCAAGTGAGAAATCACCATGAGTGACGACTGAATCCGGTGAGAATGGCAAAAGTTTATGCAT
TTCTTTCCAGACTTGTTCAACAGGCCAGCCATTACGCTCGTCATCAAAATCACTCGCATCAACCAAACCG
TTATTCATTCGTGATTGCGCCTGAGCGAGACGAAATACGCGATCGCTGTTAAAAGGACAATTACAAACAG
GAATCGAATGCAACCGGCGCAGGAACACTGCCAGCGCATCAACAATATTTTCACCTGAATCAGGATATTC
TTCTAATACCTGGAATGCTGTTTTCCCGGGGATCGCAGTGGTGAGTAACCATGCATCATCAGGAGTACGG
ATAAAATGCTTGATGGTCGGAAGAGGCATAAATTCCGTCAGCCAGTTTAGTCTGACCATCTCATCTGTAA
CATCATTGGCAACGCTACCTTTGCCATGTTTCAGAAACAACTCTGGCGCATCGGGCTTCCCATACAATCG
ATAGATTGTCGCACCTGATTGCCCGACATTATCGCGAGCCCATTTATACCCATATAAATCAGCATCCATG
TTGGAATTTAATCGCGGCCTAGAGCAAGACGTTTCCCGTTGAATATGGCTCATAACACCCCTTGTATTAC
TGTTTATGTAAGCAGACAGTTTTATTGTTCATGACCAAAATCCCTTAACGTGAGTTTTCGTTCCACTGAG
CGTCAGACCCCGTAGAAAAGATCAAAGGATCTTCTTGAGATCCTTTTTTTCTGCGCGTAATCTGCTGCTT
GCAAACAAAAAAACCACCGCTACCAGCGGTGGTTTGTTTGCCGGATCAAGAGCTACCAACTCTTTTTCCG
AAGGTAACTGGCTTCAGCAGAGCGCAGATACCAAATACTGTCCTTCTAGTGTAGCCGTAGTTAGGCCACC
ACTTCAAGAACTCTGTAGCACCGCCTACATACCTCGCTCTGCTAATCCTGTTACCAGTGGCTGCTGCCAG
TGGCGATAAGTCGTGTCTTACCGGGTTGGACTCAAGACGATAGTTACCGGATAAGGCGCAGCGGTCGGGC
TGAACGGGGGGTTCGTGCACACAGCCCAGCTTGGAGCGAACGACCTACACCGAACTGAGATACCTACAGC
GTGAGCTATGAGAAAGCGCCACGCTTCCCGAAGGGAGAAAGGCGGACAGGTATCCGGTAAGCGGCAGGGT
CGGAACAGGAGAGCGCACGAGGGAGCTTCCAGGGGGAAACGCCTGGTATCTTTATAGTCCTGTCGGGTTT
CGCCACCTCTGACTTGAGCGTCGATTTTTGTGATGCTCGTCAGGGGGGCGGAGCCTATGGAAAAACGCCA
GCAACGCGGCCTTTTTACGGTTCCTGGCCTTTTGCTGGCCTTTTGCTCACATGTTCTTTCCTGCGTTATC
CCCTGATTCTGTGGATAACCGTATTACCGCCTTTGAGTGAGCTGATACCGCTCGCCGCAGCCGAACGACC
GAGCGCAGCGAGTCAGTGAGCGAGGAAGCGGAAGAGCGCCTGATGCGGTATTTTCTCCTTACGCATCTGT
GCGGTATTTCACACCGCAATGGTGCACTCTCAGTACAATCTGCTCTGATGCCGCATAGTTAAGCCAGTAT
ACACTCCGCTATCGCTACGTGACTGGGTCATGGCTGCGCCCCGACACCCGCCAACACCCGCTGACGCGCC
CTGACGGGCTTGTCTGCTCCCGGCATCCGCTTACAGACAAGCTGTGACCGTCTCCGGGAGCTGCATGTGT
CAGAGGTTTTCACCGTCATCACCGAAACGCGCGAGGCAGCTGCGGTAAAGCTCATCAGCGTGGTCGTGAA
GCGATTCACAGATGTCTGCCTGTTCATCCGCGTCCAGCTCGTTGAGTTTCTCCAGAAGCGTTAATGTCTG
GCTTCTGATAAAGCGGGCCATGTTAAGGGCGGTTTTTTCCTGTTTGGTCACTGATGCCTCCGTGTAAGGG
GGATTTCTGTTCATGGGGGTAATGATACCGATGAAACGAGAGAGGATGCTCACGATACGGGTTACTGATG
ATGAACATGCCCGGTTACTGGAACGTTGTGAGGGTAAACAACTGGCGGTATGGATGCGGCGGGACCAGAG
AAAAATCACTCAGGGTCAATGCCAGCGCTTCGTTAATACAGATGTAGGTGTTCCACAGGGTAGCCAGCAG
CATCCTGCGATGCAGATCCGGAACATAATGGTGCAGGGCGCTGACTTCCGCGTTTCCAGACTTTACGAAA
CACGGAAACCGAAGACCATTCATGTTGTTGCTCAGGTCGCAGACGTTTTGCAGCAGCAGTCGCTTCACGT
TCGCTCGCGTATCGGTGATTCATTCTGCTAACCAGTAAGGCAACCCCGCCAGCCTAGCCGGGTCCTCAAC
GACAGGAGCACGATCATGCGCACCCGTGGGGCCGCCATGCCGGCGATAATGGCCTGCTTCTCGCCGAAAC
GTTTGGTGGCGGGACCAGTGACGAAGGCTTGAGCGAGGGCGTGCAAGATTCCGAATACCGCAAGCGACAG
GCCGATCATCGTCGCGCTCCAGCGAAAGCGGTCCTCGCCGAAAATGACCCAGAGCGCTGCCGGCACCTGT
CCTACGAGTTGCATGATAAAGAAGACAGTCATAAGTGCGGCGACGATAGTCATGCCCCGCGCCCACCGGA
AGGAGCTGACTGGGTTGAAGGCTCTCAAGGGCATCGGTCGAGATCCCGGTGCCTAATGAGTGAGCTAACT
TACATTAATTGCGTTGCGCTCACTGCCCGCTTTCCAGTCGGGAAACCTGTCGTGCCAGCTGCATTAATGA
ATCGGCCAACGCGCGGGGAGAGGCGGTTTGCGTATTGGGCGCCAGGGTGGTTTTTCTTTTCACCAGTGAG
ACGGGCAACAGCTGATTGCCCTTCACCGCCTGGCCCTGAGAGAGTTGCAGCAAGCGGTCCACGCTGGTTT
GCCCCAGCAGGCGAAAATCCTGTTTGATGGTGGTTAACGGCGGGATATAACATGAGCTGTCTTCGGTATC
GTCGTATCCCACTACCGAGATATCCGCACCAACGCGCAGCCCGGACTCGGTAATGGCGCGCATTGCGCCC
AGCGCCATCTGATCGTTGGCAACCAGCATCGCAGTGGGAACGATGCCCTCATTCAGCATTTGCATGGTTT
GTTGAAAACCGGACATGGCACTCCAGTCGCCTTCCCGTTCCGCTATCGGCTGAATTTGATTGCGAGTGAG
ATATTTATGCCAGCCAGCCAGACGCAGACGCGCCGAGACAGAACTTAATGGGCCCGCTAACAGCGCGATT
TGCTGGTGACCCAATGCGACCAGATGCTCCACGCCCAGTCGCGTACCGTCTTCATGGGAGAAAATAATAC
TGTTGATGGGTGTCTGGTCAGAGACATCAAGAAATAACGCCGGAACATTAGTGCAGGCAGCTTCCACAGC
AATGGCATCCTGGTCATCCAGCGGATAGTTAATGATCAGCCCACTGACGCGTTGCGCGAGAAGATTGTGC
ACCGCCGCTTTACAGGCTTCGACGCCGCTTCGTTCTACCATCGACACCACCACGCTGGCACCCAGTTGAT
CGGCGCGAGATTTAATCGCCGCGACAATTTGCGACGGCGCGTGCAGGGCCAGACTGGAGGTGGCAACGCC
AATCAGCAACGACTGTTTGCCCGCCAGTTGTTGTGCCACGCGGTTGGGAATGTAATTCAGCTCCGCCATC
GCCGCTTCCACTTTTTCCCGCGTTTTCGCAGAAACGTGGCTGGCCTGGTTCACCACGCGGGAAACGGTCT
GATAAGAGACACCGGCATACTCTGCGACATCGTATAACGTTACTGGTTTCACATTCACCACCCTGAATTG
ACTCTCTTCCGGGCGCTATCATGCCATACCGCGAAAGGTTTTGCGCCATTCGATGGTGTCCGGGATCTCG
ACGCTCTCCCTTATGCGACTCCTGCATTAGGAAGCAGCCCAGTAGTAGGTTGAGGCCGTTGAGCACCGCC
GCCGCAAGGAATGGTGCATGCAAGGAGATGGCGCCCAACAGTCCCCCGGCCACGGGGCCTGCCACCATAC
CCACGCCGAAACAAGCGCTCATGAGCCCGAAGTGGCGAGCCCGATCTTCCCCATCGGTGATGTCGGCGAT
ATAGGCGCCAGCAACCGCACCTGTGGCGCCGGTGATGCCGGCCACGATGCGTCCGGCGTAGAGGATCGAG
ATCTCGATCCCGCGAAATTAATACGACTCACTATAGGGGAATTGTGAGCGGATAACAATTCCCCTCTAGA
AATAATTTTGTTTAACTTTAAGAAGGAGATATACATATGGGTCATCACCATCATCACCATGGTTCGGACT
CAGAAGTCAATCAAGAAGCTAAGCCAGAGGTCAAGCCAGAAGTCAAGCCTGAGACTCACATCAATTTAAA
GGTGTCCGATGGATCTTCAGAGATCTTCTTCAAGATCAAAAAGACCACTCCTTTAAGAAGGCTGATGGAA
GCGTTCGCTAAAAGACAGGGTAAGGAAATGGACTCCTTAAGATTCTTGTACGACGGTATTAGAATTCAAG
CTGATCAGACCCCTGAAGATTTGGACATGGAGGATAACGATATTATTGAGGCTCACAGAGAACAGATTGG
TGGGATGGACGCCACAGCACTGGAGCGGGACGCTGTGCAGTTCGCCCGTCTGGCGGTTCAGCGCGACCAC
GAAGGCCGCTACTCCGAGGCGGTGTTTTATTACAAGGAAGCTGCACAAGCCTTAATTTATGCTGAGATGG
CAGGATCAAGCCTAGAAAATATTCAAGAAAAAATAACTGAGTATCTGGAAAGAGTTCAAGCTCTACATTC
AGCAGTTCAGTCAAAGAGTTGAGATCCGGCTGCTAACAAAGCCCGAAAGGAAGCTGAGTTGGCTGCTGCC
ACCGCTGAGCAATAACTAGCATAACCCCTTGGGGCCTCTAAACGGGTCTTGAGGGGTTTTTTGCTGAAAG
GAGGAACTATATCCGGAT
Features (pLannotate 1.2.2; 19 found; start..end, strand, type, name):
     12..440     +  rep_origin     f1 ori (sequence partly withheld): f1 bacteriophage origin of replication; arrow indicates direction of (+) strand synthesis
    493..550     +  promoter       AmpR promoter (fragment): bla
    559..1374    -  CDS            KanR: aminoglycoside phosphotransferase; aph(3')-Ia; confers resistance to kanamycin in bacteria or G418 (Geneticin®) in eukaryotes
   1496..2084    +  rep_origin     ori: high-copy-number ColE1/pMB1/pBR322/pUC origin of replication
   2270..2409    -  misc_feature   bom: basis of mobility region from pBR322
   2511..2702    -  CDS            rop: Rop protein, which maintains plasmids at low copy number; rop
   2719..3099    +  CDS            YPB1_ECOLX: Protein predicted: Swiss-Prot protein existence level 4. From Escherichia coli.
   3171..3462    -  CDS            TcR (fragment): tetracycline efflux protein; tet; confers resistance to tetracycline
   3477..3498    -  protein_bind   CAP binding site: CAP binding activates transcription in the presence of cAMP. E. coli catabolite activator protein
   3511..4593    -  CDS            lacI: lac repressor; lacI; The lac repressor binds to the lac operator to inhibit transcription in E. coli. This inhibition can be relieved by adding lactose or isopropyl-β-D-thiogalactopyranoside (IPTG).
   4594..4671    -  promoter       lacI promoter: lacI
   4679..4958    -  CDS            TcR (fragment): tetracycline efflux protein; tet; confers resistance to tetracycline
   4980..4998    +  promoter       T7 promoter: promoter for bacteriophage T7 RNA polymerase
   4999..5023    +  protein_bind   lac operator: The lac repressor binds to the lac operator to inhibit transcription in E. coli. This inhibition can be relieved by adding lactose or isopropyl-β-D-thiogalactopyranoside (IPTG). lac repressor encoded by lacI
   5038..5060    +  RBS            RBS: efficient ribosome binding site from bacteriophage T7 gene 10 (Olins and Rangwala, 1989)
   5095..5384    +  CDS            SUMO (fragment): cleavable ubiquitin-like protein tag; S. cerevisiae SMT3 (truncated)
   5386..5655    +  CDS            CAPN7 (fragment): CAN7_HUMAN - Also known as PALBH. Experimental evidence at protein level: Swiss-Prot protein existence level 1. Calcium-regulated non-lysosomal thiol-protease. From Homo sapiens (Human).
   5620..5669    +  CDS            SET1 (fragment): solubility-enhancement tag derived from T7 phage gene 10B
   5677..5724    +  terminator     T7 terminator: transcription terminator for bacteriophage T7 RNA polymerase
