[The description below was written by a language model from this plasmid's Addgene catalogue record and pLannotate feature annotations shown in this document.]
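Description:
pCA528 CAPN7 (1-75) is a bacterial expression plasmid for producing the N-terminal MIT domain of human calpain-7 (CAPN7, residues 1-75; a 225 bp insert introduced by Gibson cloning) in E. coli. The pCA528 backbone has a pET-like architecture. It carries a ColE1/pMB1-type origin together with the pBR322 bom region and the rop gene, which holds copy number down and fits the catalogue listing of the plasmid as low copy. Selection is by kanamycin through the aph(3')-Ia gene. An f1 origin is also present, along with leftover fragments of a tetracycline resistance gene that are not expected to be functional.

Expression is driven by a T7 promoter followed immediately by a lac operator and the efficient T7 gene 10 ribosome binding site, and transcription ends at a T7 terminator. The plasmid encodes its own lacI repressor, so transcription stays repressed until IPTG is added, and it requires a host that supplies T7 RNA polymerase. The open reading frame fuses a backbone-encoded N-terminal 6xHis-SUMO tag (yeast SMT3) to the CAPN7 fragment. The His tag allows metal-affinity purification, while SUMO typically improves solubility and can be removed by a SUMO-specific protease. The His tag itself was not separately annotated in the feature table. The annotated CAPN7 match is somewhat longer than the stated 225 bp and overlaps a short hit to a T7 gene 10-derived solubility tag just before the terminator, which is probably an annotation artefact. According to the associated work, CAPN7 acts together with the ESCRT-III protein IST1 at the midbody during abscission, so this construct would suit production of the isolated MIT domain for biochemical, binding or structural studies.
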