Addgene plasmid #193031: pCA528 CAPN7 (1-75)
Purpose: Bacterial expression plasmid for CAPN7 (1-75) N-terminal MIT domain
Depositing lab: Wesley Sundquist. Depositing organization: University of Utah. Publication: The Calpain-7 protease functions together with the ESCRT-III protein IST1 within the midbody to regulate the timing and completion of abscission. Paine EL, Skalicky JJ, Whitby FG, Mackay DR, Ullman KS, Hill CP, Sundquist WI. Elife. 2023 Sep 29;12:e84515. doi: 10.7554/eLife.84515. PubMed 37772788.
Backbone
  Vector backbone: pCA528
  Vector type: Bacterial Expression
Growth in bacteria
  Bacterial resistance: Kanamycin, 50 μg/mL
  Growth temperature: 37°C
  Growth strain: DH5alpha
  Copy number: Low Copy
Gene/Insert
  Gene/Insert name: CAPN7
  Species: H. sapiens (human)
  Insert size (bp): 225
  Mutation: Residues 1-75
  GenBank ID: NM_014296
  Entrez Gene: CAPN7 (a.k.a. CALPAIN7, PALBH)
  Promoter: T7
  Tag / fusion protein: 6xHis-Sumo (N terminal on backbone)
  Cloning method: Gibson Cloning
  Sequencing primers: 5′ T7 For; 3′ T7 Rev
Terms and licenses: Academic/Nonprofit Terms; Industry Terms: Not Available to Industry
How to cite: pCA528 CAPN7 (1-75) was a gift from Wesley Sundquist (Addgene plasmid # 193031 ; http://n2t.net/addgene:193031 ; RRID:Addgene_193031)
